>Addgene plasmid #49814 | hSRAP.HMG6.wt.Dlnk.a13-236 | depositor full sequence | sequence record 74334 | hSRAP.HMG6.wt.Dlnk.a13-236 sequence 7104 bps
ATCCGGATATAGTTCCTCCTTTCAGCAAAAAACCCCTCAAGACCCGTTTAGAGGCCCCAAGGGGTTATGC
TAGTTATTGCTCAGCGGTGGCAGCAGCCAACTCAGCTTCCTTTCGGGCTTTGTTAGCAGCCGGATCTCAG
TGGTGGTGGTGGTGGTGCTCGAGGCGGCCGCGGTACCCTAGGATGCTTGTTGGAAACCCGGAATGGTGTG
ATTTTTTTCTGCCGTGGCTGCTGATTTTTCTTCGTTGGCCGCTTCTTCAGAAAACAGGCTGCGTTTTTCG
GCGATCAGACGTTTAACGCCCACCATCCACTGAGAAACTTCCGTCACGTGGTCGACCATCAGGCTGCGAT
GAATGTCATCAGCTGCATCCCAACGGTGGGAACTCAGTTCCTGAACCAGCAGTGCCATACGTTTTTTCAC
CGGGATACTCAGTTTACCGCCAGCCCATTGTTCCTGCAGCAGTGCCAGGCGACGGCTAATGTCATCACAC
ACTTGTTTGCGCGTATGACCACGGCAGTCTTCCAGAGCCTGTTCCAGCGGACGCAGCACATCTTCCATGA
CTGCTTCCGATTCGACCGGGAATGAGGTCGGTTCAACACCGGATGCCGGACCACTGCCAACCGGCGGGCT
ACGCGGTGCTTTAGAGCTCGGCGGCGGCGGACCCATCGGCGGCGGACCCGGCGAGGTTTCTGAGGCCGGC
ACGCGCGGAGAACCATCTTGCGGTGCTGCGACACGTTTCGTCAGCAGGGAGCGACGCGGACCGCCCGCTT
GGGTCTGCAGGCCATAACTAAACTGCGGCGGATCATTCCAGCCACGTTCTTTGTTACCCGGTTTCACATA
CAGTTCAGCCATGCCCTGGAAGTAAAGGTTTTCGGTCGTTGGGATATCGTAATCGGTACCAGTCTGCGCG
TCTTTCAGGGCTTCATCGACAGTCTGACGACCGCTGGCGGCGTTGATCACCGCAGTACGCACGGCATACC
AGAAAGCGGACATCTGCGGGATGTTCGGCATGATTTCACCTTTCTGGGCGTTTTCCATGGTGGCGGCAAT
ACGTGGATCTTTCGCCAACTCTTCCTCGTAAGACTTCAGCGCTACGGCACCCAGCGGTTTGTCTTTATTA
ACCGCTTCCAGACCTTCATCAGTCAGCAGATAGTTTTCGAGGAACTCTTTCGCCAGCTCTTTGTTCGGAC
TGGCGGCGTTAATACCTGCGCTCAGCACGCCAACGAACGGTTTGGATGGTTGACCCTTGAAGGTCGGCAG
TACCGTTACACCATAATTCACTTTGCTGGTGTCGATGTTGGACCATGCCCACGGGCCGTTGATGGTCATC
GCTGTTTCGCCTTTATTAAAGGCAGCTTCTGCGATGGAGTAATCGGTGTCTGCATTCATGTGTTTGTTTT
TAATCAGGTCAACCAGGAAGGTCAGACCCGCTTTCGCGCCAGCGTTATCCACGCCCACGTCTTTAATGTC
GTACTTGCCGTTTTCATACTTGAACGCATAACCCCCGTCAGCAGCAATCAGCGGCCAGGTGAAGTACGGT
TCTTGCAGGTTGAACATCAGCGCGCTCTTACCTTTCGCTTTCAGTTCTTTATCCAGCGCCGGGATCTCTT
CCCAGGTTTTTGGCGGGTTCGGCAGCAGATCTTTGTTATAAATCAGCGATAACGCTTCAACAGCGATCGG
GTAAGCAATCAGCTTGCCGTTGTAACGTACGGCATCCCAGGTAAACGGATACAGCTTGTCCTGGAACGCT
TTGTCCGGGGTGATTTCAGCCAACAGGCCAGATTGAGCGTAGCCACCAAAGCGGTCGTGTGCCCAGAAGA
TAATGTCAGGGCCATCGCCAGTTGCCGCAACCTGTGGGAATTTCTCTTCCAGTTTATCCGGATGCTCAAC
GGTGACTTTAATTCCGGTATCTTTCTCGAATTTCTTACCGACTTCAGCGAGACCGTTATAGCCTTTATCG
CCGTTAATCCAGATTACCAGTTTACCTTCTTCAGTTTTGGTACCGTGATGATGATGATGATGGCTGCTGC
CCATGGTATATCTCCTTCTTAAAGTTAAACAAAATTATTTCTAGAGGGGAATTGTTATCCGCTCACAATT
CCCCTATAGTGAGTCGTATTAATTTCGCGGGATCGAGATCTCGATCCTCTACGCCGGACGCATCGTGGCC
GGCATCACCGGCGCCACAGGTGCGGTTGCTGGCGCCTATATCGCCGACATCACCGATGGGGAAGATCGGG
CTCGCCACTTCGGGCTCATGAGCGCTTGTTTCGGCGTGGGTATGGTGGCAGGCCCCGTGGCCGGGGGACT
GTTGGGCGCCATCTCCTTGCATGCACCATTCCTTGCGGCGGCGGTGCTCAACGGCCTCAACCTACTACTG
GGCTGCTTCCTAATGCAGGAGTCGCATAAGGGAGAGCGTCGAGATCCCGGACACCATCGAATGGCGCAAA
ACCTTTCGCGGTATGGCATGATAGCGCCCGGAAGAGAGTCAATTCAGGGTGGTGAATGTGAAACCAGTAA
CGTTATACGATGTCGCAGAGTATGCCGGTGTCTCTTATCAGACCGTTTCCCGCGTGGTGAACCAGGCCAG
CCACGTTTCTGCGAAAACGCGGGAAAAAGTGGAAGCGGCGATGGCGGAGCTGAATTACATTCCCAACCGC
GTGGCACAACAACTGGCGGGCAAACAGTCGTTGCTGATTGGCGTTGCCACCTCCAGTCTGGCCCTGCACG
CGCCGTCGCAAATTGTCGCGGCGATTAAATCTCGCGCCGATCAACTGGGTGCCAGCGTGGTGGTGTCGAT
GGTAGAACGAAGCGGCGTCGAAGCCTGTAAAGCGGCGGTGCACAATCTTCTCGCGCAACGCGTCAGTGGG
CTGATCATTAACTATCCGCTGGATGACCAGGATGCCATTGCTGTGGAAGCTGCCTGCACTAATGTTCCGG
CGTTATTTCTTGATGTCTCTGACCAGACACCCATCAACAGTATTATTTTCTCCCATGAAGACGGTACGCG
ACTGGGCGTGGAGCATCTGGTCGCATTGGGTCACCAGCAAATCGCGCTGTTAGCGGGCCCATTAAGTTCT
GTCTCGGCGCGTCTGCGTCTGGCTGGCTGGCATAAATATCTCACTCGCAATCAAATTCAGCCGATAGCGG
AACGGGAAGGCGACTGGAGTGCCATGTCCGGTTTTCAACAAACCATGCAAATGCTGAATGAGGGCATCGT
TCCCACTGCGATGCTGGTTGCCAACGATCAGATGGCGCTGGGCGCAATGCGCGCCATTACCGAGTCCGGG
CTGCGCGTTGGTGCGGATATCTCGGTAGTGGGATACGACGATACCGAAGACAGCTCATGTTATATCCCGC
CGTTAACCACCATCAAACAGGATTTTCGCCTGCTGGGGCAAACCAGCGTGGACCGCTTGCTGCAACTCTC
TCAGGGCCAGGCGGTGAAGGGCAATCAGCTGTTGCCCGTCTCACTGGTGAAAAGAAAAACCACCCTGGCG
CCCAATACGCAAACCGCCTCTCCCCGCGCGTTGGCCGATTCATTAATGCAGCTGGCACGACAGGTTTCCC
GACTGGAAAGCGGGCAGTGAGCGCAACGCAATTAATGTAAGTTAGCTCACTCATTAGGCACCGGGATCTC
GACCGATGCCCTTGAGAGCCTTCAACCCAGTCAGCTCCTTCCGGTGGGCGCGGGGCATGACTATCGTCGC
CGCACTTATGACTGTCTTCTTTATCATGCAACTCGTAGGACAGGTGCCGGCAGCGCTCTGGGTCATTTTC
GGCGAGGACCGCTTTCGCTGGAGCGCGACGATGATCGGCCTGTCGCTTGCGGTATTCGGAATCTTGCACG
CCCTCGCTCAAGCCTTCGTCACTGGTCCCGCCACCAAACGTTTCGGCGAGAAGCAGGCCATTATCGCCGG
CATGGCGGCCCCACGGGTGCGCATGATCGTGCTCCTGTCGTTGAGGACCCGGCTAGGCTGGCGGGGTTGC
CTTACTGGTTAGCAGAATGAATCACCGATACGCGAGCGAACGTGAAGCGACTGCTGCTGCAAAACGTCTG
CGACCTGAGCAACAACATGAATGGTCTTCGGTTTCCGTGTTTCGTAAAGTCTGGAAACGCGGAAGTCAGC
GCCCTGCACCATTATGTTCCGGATCTGCATCGCAGGATGCTGCTGGCTACCCTGTGGAACACCTACATCT
GTATTAACGAAGCGCTGGCATTGACCCTGAGTGATTTTTCTCTGGTCCCGCCGCATCCATACCGCCAGTT
GTTTACCCTCACAACGTTCCAGTAACCGGGCATGTTCATCATCAGTAACCCGTATCGTGAGCATCCTCTC
TCGTTTCATCGGTATCATTACCCCCATGAACAGAAATCCCCCTTACACGGAGGCATCAGTGACCAAACAG
GAAAAAACCGCCCTTAACATGGCCCGCTTTATCAGAAGCCAGACATTAACGCTTCTGGAGAAACTCAACG
AGCTGGACGCGGATGAACAGGCAGACATCTGTGAATCGCTTCACGACCACGCTGATGAGCTTTACCGCAG
CTGCCTCGCGCGTTTCGGTGATGACGGTGAAAACCTCTGACACATGCAGCTCCCGGAGACGGTCACAGCT
TGTCTGTAAGCGGATGCCGGGAGCAGACAAGCCCGTCAGGGCGCGTCAGCGGGTGTTGGCGGGTGTCGGG
GCGCAGCCATGACCCAGTCACGTAGCGATAGCGGAGTGTATACTGGCTTAACTATGCGGCATCAGAGCAG
ATTGTACTGAGAGTGCACCATATATGCGGTGTGAAATACCGCACAGATGCGTAAGGAGAAAATACCGCAT
CAGGCGCTCTTCCGCTTCCTCGCTCACTGACTCGCTGCGCTCGGTCGTTCGGCTGCGGCGAGCGGTATCA
GCTCACTCAAAGGCGGTAATACGGTTATCCACAGAATCAGGGGATAACGCAGGAAAGAACATGTGAGCAA
AAGGCCAGCAAAAGGCCAGGAACCGTAAAAAGGCCGCGTTGCTGGCGTTTTTCCATAGGCTCCGCCCCCC
TGACGAGCATCACAAAAATCGACGCTCAAGTCAGAGGTGGCGAAACCCGACAGGACTATAAAGATACCAG
GCGTTTCCCCCTGGAAGCTCCCTCGTGCGCTCTCCTGTTCCGACCCTGCCGCTTACCGGATACCTGTCCG
CCTTTCTCCCTTCGGGAAGCGTGGCGCTTTCTCATAGCTCACGCTGTAGGTATCTCAGTTCGGTGTAGGT
CGTTCGCTCCAAGCTGGGCTGTGTGCACGAACCCCCCGTTCAGCCCGACCGCTGCGCCTTATCCGGTAAC
TATCGTCTTGAGTCCAACCCGGTAAGACACGACTTATCGCCACTGGCAGCAGCCACTGGTAACAGGATTA
GCAGAGCGAGGTATGTAGGCGGTGCTACAGAGTTCTTGAAGTGGTGGCCTAACTACGGCTACACTAGAAG
GACAGTATTTGGTATCTGCGCTCTGCTGAAGCCAGTTACCTTCGGAAAAAGAGTTGGTAGCTCTTGATCC
GGCAAACAAACCACCGCTGGTAGCGGTGGTTTTTTTGTTTGCAAGCAGCAGATTACGCGCAGAAAAAAAG
GATCTCAAGAAGATCCTTTGATCTTTTCTACGGGGTCTGACGCTCAGTGGAACGAAAACTCACGTTAAGG
GATTTTGGTCATGAACAATAAAACTGTCTGCTTACATAAACAGTAATACAAGGGGTGTTATGAGCCATAT
TCAACGGGAAACGTCTTGCTCTAGGCCGCGATTAAATTCCAACATGGATGCTGATTTATATGGGTATAAA
TGGGCTCGCGATAATGTCGGGCAATCAGGTGCGACAATCTATCGATTGTATGGGAAGCCCGATGCGCCAG
AGTTGTTTCTGAAACATGGCAAAGGTAGCGTTGCCAATGATGTTACAGATGAGATGGTCAGACTAAACTG
GCTGACGGAATTTATGCCTCTTCCGACCATCAAGCATTTTATCCGTACTCCTGATGATGCATGGTTACTC
ACCACTGCGATCCCCGGGAAAACAGCATTCCAGGTATTAGAAGAATATCCTGATTCAGGTGAAAATATTG
TTGATGCGCTGGCAGTGTTCCTGCGCCGGTTGCATTCGATTCCTGTTTGTAATTGTCCTTTTAACAGCGA
TCGCGTATTTCGTCTCGCTCAGGCGCAATCACGAATGAATAACGGTTTGGTTGATGCGAGTGATTTTGAT
GACGAGCGTAATGGCTGGCCTGTTGAACAAGTCTGGAAAGAAATGCATAAACTTTTGCCATTCTCACCGG
ATTCAGTCGTCACTCATGGTGATTTCTCACTTGATAACCTTATTTTTGACGAGGGGAAATTAATAGGTTG
TATTGATGTTGGACGAGTCGGAATCGCAGACCGATACCAGGATCTTGCCATCCTATGGAACTGCCTCGGT
GAGTTTTCTCCTTCATTACAGAAACGGCTTTTTCAAAAATATGGTATTGATAATCCTGATATGAATAAAT
TGCAGTTTCATTTGATGCTCGATGAGTTTTTCTAAGAATTAATTCATGAGCGGATACATATTTGAATGTA
TTTAGAAAAATAAACAAATAGGGGTTCCGCGCACATTTCCCCGAAAAGTGCCACCTGAAATTGTAAACGT
TAATATTTTGTTAAAATTCGCGTTAAATTTTTGTTAAATCAGCTCATTTTTTAACCAATAGGCCGAAATC
GGCAAAATCCCTTATAAATCAAAAGAATAGACCGAGATAGGGT
[37 nt withheld, positions 6764-6800]
AAAGAACGTGGACTCCAACGTCAAAGG
[49 nt withheld, positions 6828-6876]
T
[91 nt withheld, positions 6878-6968]
G
[124 nt withheld, positions 6970-7093]
CCCATTCGCCA
Features (pLannotate 1.2.2; 21 found; start..end, strand, type, name):
     26..73      -  terminator     T7 terminator: transcription terminator for bacteriophage T7 RNA polymerase
     81..130     -  CDS            SET1 (fragment): solubility-enhancement tag derived from T7 phage gene 10B
    140..157     -  CDS            9xHis (fragment): 9xHis affinity tag
    181..852     -  CDS            SRA1 (fragment): SRA1_HUMAN - Experimental evidence at protein level: Swiss-Prot protein existence level 1. Functional RNA which acts as a transcriptional coactivator that selectively enhances steroid receptor-mediated transactivation ligand-independently through a mechanism involving the modulating N- terminal domain (AF-1) of steroid receptors. Also mediates transcriptional coactivation of steroid receptors ligand-dependently through the steroid-binding domain (AF-2). Enhances cellular proliferation and differentiation and promotes apoptosis in vivo. May play a role in tumorigenesis. From Homo sapiens (Human
    901..1998    -  CDS            MBP: maltose binding protein from E. coli; malE (mutated); This version of the gene does not encode a signal sequence, so MBP will remain in the cytosol.
   2006..2022    -  CDS            capTEV™ (fragment): composite tag for in vivo biotinylation, TEV protease cleavage, and 6xHis tagging
   2041..2063    -  RBS            RBS: efficient ribosome binding site from bacteriophage T7 gene 10 (Olins and Rangwala, 1989)
   2078..2102    -  protein_bind   lac operator: The lac repressor binds to the lac operator to inhibit transcription in E. coli. This inhibition can be relieved by adding lactose or isopropyl-β-D-thiogalactopyranoside (IPTG). lac repressor encoded by lacI
   2103..2121    -  promoter       T7 promoter: promoter for bacteriophage T7 RNA polymerase
   2143..2422    +  CDS            TcR (fragment): tetracycline efflux protein; tet; confers resistance to tetracycline
   2430..2507    +  promoter       lacI promoter: lacI
   2508..3590    +  CDS            lacI: lac repressor; lacI; The lac repressor binds to the lac operator to inhibit transcription in E. coli. This inhibition can be relieved by adding lactose or isopropyl-β-D-thiogalactopyranoside (IPTG).
   3603..3624    +  protein_bind   CAP binding site: CAP binding activates transcription in the presence of cAMP. E. coli catabolite activator protein
   3639..3930    +  CDS            TcR (fragment): tetracycline efflux protein; tet; confers resistance to tetracycline
   4002..4382    -  CDS            YPB1_ECOLX: Protein predicted: Swiss-Prot protein existence level 4. From Escherichia coli.
   4399..4590    +  CDS            rop: Rop protein, which maintains plasmids at low copy number; rop
   4692..4834    +  misc_feature   bom: basis of mobility region from pBR322
   5020..5608    -  rep_origin     ori: high-copy-number ColE1/pMB1/pBR322/pUC origin of replication
   5730..6545    +  CDS            KanR: aminoglycoside phosphotransferase; aph(3')-Ia; confers resistance to kanamycin in bacteria or G418 (Geneticin®) in eukaryotes
   6554..6611    -  promoter       AmpR promoter (fragment): bla
   6638..7093    -  rep_origin     f1 ori (sequence partly withheld): f1 bacteriophage origin of replication; arrow indicates direction of (+) strand synthesis
