[The description below was written by a language model from this plasmid's Addgene catalogue record and pLannotate feature annotations shown in this document.]
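Description:
hSRAP.HMG6.wt.Dlnk.a13-236 is a 7.1 kb bacterial expression plasmid built on the pHMG6 backbone, a pET-style vector from a structural genomics centre, for producing human steroid receptor RNA activator protein (SRAP, product of SRA1) as a fusion to E. coli maltose binding protein. It replicates through a ColE1/pMB1-type origin accompanied by the rop gene and bom region, which generally hold copy number down, although the record lists copy number as unknown. Selection is by kanamycin through an aminoglycoside phosphotransferase gene. An f1 origin is also present, and the short tetracycline-resistance fragments annotated around lacI are non-functional backbone remnants.

The expression cassette is driven by a T7 promoter with an adjacent lac operator and the T7 gene 10 ribosome binding site, and it ends at a T7 terminator. A plasmid-borne lacI gene supplies repressor, so expression is IPTG-inducible in hosts that provide T7 RNA polymerase, such as BL21(DE3). The open reading frame begins with a short annotated tag fragment, which the feature table matches to a His/TEV composite tag, followed by signal-sequence-less, cytosolic MBP. Next comes a 672 bp wild-type SRAP coding sequence, codon-optimised for E. coli and covering residues 13–236, so it starts at the second putative initiator methionine. The linker between the MBP-TEV segment and SRAP was deleted, destroying the original NdeI site, while XhoI remains downstream. His-tag and SET1 fragments annotated beyond the insert lie after the insert's stop codon according to the cloning notes, so they should not be translated. The plasmid serves to produce the MBP-SRAP(13–236) fusion, and the associated publication concerns the structure and function of SRAP.
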