Addgene plasmid #49814: hSRAP.HMG6.wt.Dlnk.a13-236
Purpose: expression vector for MBP-SRAP(13-236) fusion
Depositing lab: Thomas Cech. Depositing organization: University of Colorado, Boulder. Publication: Structure and function of steroid receptor RNA activator protein, the proposed partner of SRA noncoding RNA. McKay DB, Xi L, Barthel KK, Cech TR. J Mol Biol. 2014 Apr 17;426(8):1766-85. doi: 10.1016/j.jmb.2014.01.006. Epub 2014 Jan 30. PubMed 24486609.
Backbone
  Vector backbone: pHMG6
  Backbone manufacturer: none
  Backbone size w/o insert (bp): 6518
  Total vector size (bp): 7104
  Modifications to backbone: Deletion of linker between MBP-TEV and SRAP; initially cloned with TAGGGTACCGCGGCCGCCTCGAG sequence extending from 'stop' codon, which introduced AvrII and KpnI sites, and retained EagI, NotI and XhoI from parent vector. At 5' end, had an NdeI site which was removed in subsequent steps of multi-step process to make vector (check vector sequence for details). Then deleted coding sequence to second putative start codon, M13.
  Vector type: Bacterial Expression
Growth in bacteria
  Bacterial resistance: Kanamycin, 50 μg/mL
  Growth temperature: 37°C
  Growth strain: XL10 Gold
  Growth instructions: for expression of protein, grown in BL21(DE3)
  Copy number: Unknown
Gene/Insert
  Gene/Insert name: steroid receptor RNA activator protein (alt name: SRAP)
  Species: H. sapiens (human)
  Insert size (bp): 672
  Mutation: wildtype codon-optimized for E. coli expression
  Entrez Gene: SRA1 (a.k.a. SRA, SRAP, STRAA1, pp7684)
  Promoter: T7
  Tag / fusion protein: E. coli Maltose Binding Protein (N terminal on backbone)
  Cloning method: Restriction Enzyme; 5′ cloning site NdeI (destroyed during cloning); 3′ cloning site XhoI (not destroyed)
  Sequencing primers: 5′ MBP internal primer: GCGGTCGTCAGACTGTCGATG; 3′ T7 terminator
Resource information
  A portion of this plasmid was derived from a plasmid made by: pHMG6 was from Berkeley Center for Structural Genomics; insertion of hSRAP construct was done by this investigator
Terms and licenses: Academic/Nonprofit Terms; Industry Terms: Not Available to Industry
How to cite: hSRAP.HMG6.wt.Dlnk.a13-236 was a gift from Thomas Cech (Addgene plasmid # 49814 ; http://n2t.net/addgene:49814 ; RRID:Addgene_49814)
