>Addgene plasmid #49814 | hSRAP.HMG6.wt.Dlnk.a13-236 | addgene partial sequence | sequence record 77484 | MBP-F 5'-GATGAAGCCCTGAAAGACGCGCAG-3'
GGCATGGCTGAACTGTATGTGAAACCGGGTAACAAAGAACGTGGCTGGAATGATCCGCCGCAGTTTAGTT
ATGGCCTGCAGACCCAAGCGGGCGGTCCGCGTCGCTCCCTGCTGACGAAACGTGTCGCAGCACCGCAAGA
TGGTTCTCCGCGCGTGCCGGCCTCAGAAACCTCGCCGGGTCCGCCGCCGATGGGTCCGCCGCCGCCGAGC
TCTAAAGCACCGCGTAGCCCGCCGGTTGGCAGTGGTCCGGCATCCGGTGTTGAACCGACCTCATTCCCGG
TCGAATCGGAAGCAGTCATGGAAGATGTGCTGCGTCCGCTGGAACAGGCTCTGGAAGACTGCCGTGGTCA
TACGCGCAAACAAGTGTGTGATGACATTAGCCGTCGCCTGGCACTGCTGCAGGAACAATGGGCTGGCGGT
AAACTGAGTATCCCGGTGAAAAAACGTATGGCACTGCTGGTTCAGGAACTGAGTTCCCACCGTTGGGATG
CAGCTGATGACATTCATCGCAGCCTGATGGTCGACCACGTGACGGAAGTTTCTCAGTGGATGGTGGGCGT
TAAACGTCTGATCGCCGAAAAACGCAGCCTGTTTTCTGAAGAAGCGGCCAACGAAGAAAAATCAGCAGCC
ACGGCAGAAAAAAATCACACCATTCCGGGTTTCCAACAAGCATCCTAGGGTACCGCGGCCGCCTCGAGCA
CCACCACCACCACCACTGAGATCCGGCTGCTAACAAAGCCCGAAAGGAAGCTGAGTTGGCTGCTGCCACC
GCTGAGCAATAACTAGCATAACCCCTTGGGGCCTCTAAACGGGTCTTGAGGGGTT
