>Addgene plasmid #49814 | hSRAP.HMG6.wt.Dlnk.a13-236 | addgene partial sequence | sequence record 77635 | T7 5'-TAATACGACTCACTATAGGG-3'
AAGAAGGAGATATACCATGGGCAGCAGCCATCATCATCATCATCACGGTACCAAAACTGAAGAAGGTAAA
CTGGTAATCTGGATTAACGGCGATAAAGGCTATAACGGTCTCGCTGAAGTCGGTAAGAAATTCGAGAAAG
ATACCGGAATTAAAGTCACCGTTGAGCATCCGGATAAACTGGAAGAGAAATTCCCACAGGTTGCGGCAAC
TGGCGATGGCCCTGACATTATCTTCTGGGCACACGACCGCTTTGGTGGCTACGCTCAATCTGGCCTGTTG
GCTGAAATCACCCCGGACAAAGCGTTCCAGGACAAGCTGTATCCGTTTACCTGGGATGCCGTACGTTACA
ACGGCAAGCTGATTGCTTACCCGATCGCTGTTGAAGCGTTATCGCTGATTTATAACAAAGATCTGCTGCC
GAACCCGCCAAAAACCTGGGAAGAGATCCCGGCGCTGGATAAAGAACTGAAAGCGAAAGGTAAGAGCGCG
CTGATGTTCAACCTGCAAGAACCGTACTTCACCTGGCCGCTGATTGCTGCTGACGGGGGTTATGCGTTCA
AGTATGAAAACGGCAAGTACGACATTAAAGACGTGGGCGTGGATAACGCTGGCGCGAAAGCGGGTCTGAC
CTTCCTGGTTGACCTGATTAAAAACAAACACATGAATGCAGACACCGATTACTCCATCGCAGAAGCTGCC
TTTAATAAAGGCGAAACAGCGATGACCATCAACGGCCCGTGGGCATGGTCCAACATC
